>Addgene plasmid #68897 | pMM732 | depositor full sequence | sequence record 121384 | pMM732 sequence 11677 bps
TCAGCCTTGATCTGGAAGAAGCAATGAAAGCTGCTGTTAAGTCTCCGAATCAGGTATTGTTCCTGACAGG
TGTATTCCCATCCGGTAAACGCGGATACTTTGCAGTTGATCTGACTCAGGAATAAATTATAAATTAAGGT
AAGAAGATTGTAGGATAAGCTAATGAAATAGAAAAAGGATGCCGTCACACAACTTGTCGGCATTCTTTTT
TGTTTTATTAGTTGAAAATATAGTGAAAAAGTTGCCTAAATATGTATGTTAACAAATTATTTGTCGTAAC
TTTGCACTCCAAATCTGTTTTTAACATATGGCACTAGTGGTGAATGTGAAACCAGTAACGTTATACGATG
TCGCAGAGTATGCCGGTGTCTCTTATCAGACCGTTTCCCGCGTGGTGAACCAGGCCAGCCACGTTTCTGC
GAAAACGCGGGAAAAAGTGGAAGCGGCGATGGCGGAGCTGAATTACATTCCCAACCGCGTGGCACAACAA
CTGGCGGGCAAACAGTCGTTGCTGATTGGCGTTGCCACCTCCAGTCTGGCCCTGCACGCGCCGTCGCAAA
TTGTCGCGGCGATTAAATCTCGCGCCGATCAACTGGGTGCCAGCGTGGTGGTGTCGATGGTAGAACGAAG
CGGCGTCGAAGCCTGTAAAGCGGCGGTGCACAATCTTCTCGCGCAACGCGTCAGTGGGCTGATCATTAAC
TATCCGCTGGATGACCAGGATGCCATTGCTGTGGAAGCTGCCTGCACTAATGTTCCGGCGTTATTTCTTG
ATGTCTCTGACCAGACACCCATCAACAGTATTATTTTCTCCCATGAGGACGGTACGCGACTGGGCGTGGA
GCATCTGGTCGCATTGGGTCACCAGCAAATCGCGCTGTTAGCGGGCCCATTAAGTTCTGTCTCGGCGCGT
CTGCGTCTGGCTGGCTGGCATAAATATCTCACTCGCAATCAAATTCAGCCGATAGCGGAACGGGAAGGCG
ACTGGAGTGCCATGTCCGGTTTTCAACAAACCATGCAAATGCTGAATGAGGGCATCGTTCCCACTGCGAT
GCTGGTTGCCAACGATCAGATGGCGCTGGGCGCAATGCGCGCCATTACCGAGTCCGGGCTGCGCGTTGGT
GCGGATATCTCGGTAGTGGGATACGACGATACCGAGGACAGCTCATGTTATATCCCGCCGTTAACCACCA
TCAAACAGGATTTTCGCCTGCTGGGGCAAACCAGCGTGGACCGCTTGCTGCAACTCTCTCAGGGCCAGGC
GGTGAAGGGCAATCAGCTGTTGCCCGTCTCACTGGTGAAAAGAAAAACCACCCTGGCGCCCAATACGCAA
ACCGCCTCTCCCCGCGCGTTGGCCGATTCATTAATGCAGCTGGCACGACAGGTTTCCCGACTGGAAAGCG
GGCAGTGAGCTTTCCTCGGTACCAAATTCCAGAAAAGAGGCCTCCCGAAAGGGGGGCCTTTTTTCGTTTT
GGTCCTACTTGTGCCTGTTCTATTTCCGAACCGACCGCTTGTATGAATCCATCAAAATTCGTTTTCTCTA
TGTTGGATTCCTTGTTGCTCATATTGTGATGATAATTTCTACAAATATAGTCATTGGTAACTATCTATGA
AACTGTTTGATACTTTTATAGTTGATTAAACTTGTTCATGGCATTTGCCTTAATATCATCCGCTATGTCA
ATGTAGGGTTTCATAGCTTTGTAGTCGCTGTGTCCCGTCCATTTCATGACCACCTGTGCCGGGATTCCGA
GAGCCAGCGCATTGCAGATGAATGTCCTTCTTCCTGCATGGGTACTGAGCAAAGCGTATTTGGGTGTGAC
TTCATCAATACGTTCATTTCCCTTGTAGTAGGTTTCCCGTACAGGCTCGTTGATTTCTGCCAGTTCGCCC
AGCTCTTTCAGGTAATCGTTCATCTTCTGGTTGCTGATGACGGGCAGAGCCATGTAATTCTCGAAATGGA
TGTCCTTGTATTTGTCCAGTATGGCTTTGCTGTATTTGTTCAGTTCAATCGTCAGGCTGTCGGCAGTCTT
GACTGTGGTTATTTCGATGTGGTCGGACTTCACATCGCTTCTTTTCAGATTGCGAACATCCGAATACCGC
AAACTCGTAAAGCAGCAGAACAGGAAAACATCACGCACACGTTCCAGGTATTGCTTATCCTTGGGTATCT
GGTAGTCTTTCAGCTTGTTCAGTTCATCCCAAGTCAGGAAGATTACTTTTTTCGAGGTGGTTTTCAGTTT
CGGTTTGAACGTATCGTATGCAATGTTCTGATGATGTCCTTTCTTGAAGCTCCAGCGCAGGAACCATTTG
AGGAATCCCATTTGCTTGCCGATGGTGCTGTTTCTCATATCCTTGGTGTCACGCAGGAAGTTGACGTATT
CGTTCAATCCAAACTCGTTGAAATAGTTGAACGTTGCATCCTCCTTGAACTCTTTGAGGTGGTTCCTCAC
TGCTGCAAATTTTTCATAGGTGGATGCCGTCCAGTTATTCTGGTTACCGCACTCTTTTACAAACTCATCG
AACACCTCCCAAAAGCTGACAGGGGCTTCTTCCGGCTGTTCTTCGCTGGTGTCTTTCATTCTCATGTTGA
AAGCTTCCTTCAACTGTTGGGTCGTTGGCATGACCTCCTGCACCTCAAATTCCTTGAAAATATTCTGGAT
TTCGGCATAGTATTTCAGCAAGTCCGTATTGATTTCGGCTGCACTTTGCTTTAGCTTGTTGGTACATCCG
CTCTTTACCCGCTGCTTATCTGCATCCCATTTGGCTACGTCAATCCGGTAGCCCGTTGTAAACTCGATGC
GTTGGCTGGCAAAGATGACACGCATACGGATGGGTACGTTCTCTACGATTGGCACACCGTTCTTTTTCCG
GCTCTCCAATGCAAAAATGATGTTGCGCTTGATATTCATAATTGGGTGCGTTTGAAATTCTACACCCAAA
TATACACCCAATTATTGAGATAGCAAAAGACATTTAGAAACATTTACTTTTACTCTATATTGTAATTTAC
ACTTGATTATCAGTCGTTTGCAGTCTTATGATATTCTGTGAAAGTATAAGTTCGAGAGCCTGTCTCTCCG
CAAAAAACGCTGAAAATCAGCAGATTGCAAAACAAACACCCTGTTTTACACCCAAGAATGTAAAGTCGGC
TGTTTTTGTTTTATTTAAGATAATACAACCACTACATAATAAAAGAGTAGCGATATTAAAAGAATCCGAT
GAGAAAAGACTAATATTTATCTATCCATTCAGTTTGATTTTTCAGGACTTTACATCGTCCTGAAAGTATT
TGTTGGTACCGGTACCGAGGACGCGTAAACATTTACAGTTGCATGTGGCCTATTGTTTTTAGCCGTTAAA
TATTTTATAACTATTAAATAGCGATACAAATTGTTCGAAACTAATATTGTTTATATCATATATTCTCGCA
TGTTTTAAAGCTTTATTAAATTGATTTTTTGTAAACAGTTTTTCGTACTCTTTGTTAACCCATTTCATTA
CAAAAGTTTCATATTTTTTTCTCTCTTTAAATGCCATTTTTGCTGGCTTTCTTTTTAATACAATTAATGT
GCTATCCACTTTAGGTTTTGGATGGAAATAATACCTAGGAATTTTTGCTAATATAGAAATATCTACCTCT
GCCATTAACAGCAATGCTAGTGATCTGTTTGTATCTAATAACATTTTAGCAAAACCATATTCCACTATTA
AATAACTTATTGTGGCTGAACTTTCAAAAACAATTTTTCGAATTATATTTGTGCTTATGTTGTAAGGTAT
GCTGCCAAATATTTTATATGGATTGTGGCTAGGAAATGTAAATTTCAGTATATCATCATTTACTATTTGA
TAGTTAGGATAATTTAAGAGCTTATTACGAGTTACCTCACATAATTTAGAATCAATTTCTATCGCCGTTA
CAAAATTACATCTCTTTACCAATCCAGCAGTAAAATGACCTTTCCCTGCACCTATTTCAAAGATGTTATC
TTTTTCATCTAAACTTATGCAATTCATTATTTTTTCTATGTGATATTTTGAAGTAATAAAATTTTGACTA
TCTTTTATATTTACTTTGTTCATTATAACCTCTCCTTAATTTATTGCATCTCTTTTCGAATATTTATGTT
TTTTGAGAAAAGAACGTACTCATGGTTCATCCCGATATGCGTATCGGTCTGTATATCAGCAACTTTCTAT
GTGTTTCAACTACAATAGTCATCTATTCTCATCTTTCTGAGTCCACCCCCTGCAAAGCCCCTCTTTACGA
CATAAAAATTCGGTCGGAAAAGGTATGCAAAAGATGTTTCTCTCTTTAAGAGAAACTCTTCGGGATGCAA
AAATATGAAAATAACTCCAATTCACCAAATTATATAGCGACTTTTTTACAAAATGCTAAAATTTGTTGAT
TTCCGTCAAGCAATTGTTGAGCAAAAATGTCTTTTACGATAAAATGATACCTCAATATCAACTGTTTAGC
AAAACGATATTTCTCTTAAAGAGAGAAACACCTTTTTGTTCACCAATCCCCGACTTTTAATCCCGCGGCC
ATGATTGAAAAAGGAAGAGTATGAGTATTCAACATTTCCGTGTCGCCCTTATTCCCTTTTTTGCGGCATT
TTGCCTTCCTGTTTTTGCTCACCCAGAAACGCTGGTGAAAGTAAAAGATGCTGAAGATCAGTTGGGTGCA
CGAGTGGGTTACATCGAACTGGATCTCAACAGCGGTAAGATCCTTGAGAGTTTTCGCCCCGAAGAACGTT
TTCCAATGATGAGCACTTTTAAAGTTCTGCTATGTGGCGCGGTATTATCCCGTATTGACGCCGGGCAAGA
GCAACTCGGTCGCCGCATACACTATTCTCAGAATGACTTGGTTGAGTACTCACCAGTCACAGAAAAGCAT
CTTACGGATGGCATGACAGTAAGAGAATTATGCAGTGCTGCCATAACCATGAGTGATAACACTGCGGCCA
ACTTACTTCTGACAACGATCGGAGGACCGAAGGAGCTAACCGCTTTTTTGCACAACATGGGGGATCATGT
AACTCGCCTTGATCGTTGGGAACCGGAGCTGAATGAAGCCATACCAAACGACGAGCGTGACACCACGATG
CCTGTAGCAATGGCAACAACGTTGCGCAAACTATTAACTGGCGAACTACTTACTCTAGCTTCCCGGCAAC
AATTAATAGACTGGATGGAGGCGGATAAAGTTGCAGGACCACTTCTGCGCTCGGCCCTTCCGGCTGGCTG
GTTTATTGCTGATAAATCTGGAGCCGGTGAGCGTGGGTCTCGCGGTATCATTGCAGCACTGGGGCCAGAT
GGTAAGCCCTCCCGTATCGTAGTTATCTACACGACGGGGAGTCAGGCAACTATGGATGAACGAAATAGAC
AGATCGCTGAGATAGGTGCCTCACTGATTAAGCATTGGTAACTGTCAGACCAAGTTTACTCATAACGCGT
CAATTCGAGGGGGATCAATTCCGTGATAGGTGGGCTGCCCTTCCTGGTTGGCTTGGTTTCATCAGCCATC
CGCTTGCCCTCATCTGTTACGCCGGCGGTAGCCGGCCAGCCTCGCAGAGCAGGATTCCCGTTGAGCACCG
CCAGGTGCGAATAAGGGACAGTGAAGAAGGAACACCCGCTCGCGGGTGGGCCTACTTCACCTATCCTGCC
CGGCTGACGCCGTTGGATACACCAAGGAAAGTCTACACGAACCCTTTGGCAAAATCCTGTATATCGTGCG
AAAAAGGATGGATATACCGAAAAAATCGCTATAATGACCCCGAAGCAGGGTTATGCAGCGGAAAACGGAA
TTGATCCGGCCACGATGCGTCCGGCGTAGAGGATCTGAAGATCAGCAGTTCAACCTGTTGATAGTACGTA
CTAAGCTCTCATGTTTCACGTACTAAGCTCTCATGTTTAACGTACTAAGCTCTCATGTTTAACGAACTAA
ACCCTCATGGCTAACGTACTAAGCTCTCATGGCTAACGTACTAAGCTCTCATGTTTCACGTACTAAGCTC
TCATGTTTGAACAATAAAATTAATATAAATCAGCAACTTAAATAGCCTCTAAGGTTTTAAGTTTTATAAG
AAAAAAAAGAATATATAAGGCTTTTAAAGCTTTTAAGGTTTAACGGTTGTGGACAACAAGCCAGGGATGT
AACGCACTGAGAAGCCCTTAGAGCCTCTCAAAGCAATTTTGAGTGACACAGGAACACTTAACGGCTGACA
TGGGAATTCCCCTCCACCGCGGTGGGTTCCATCACTGGAAGATAGGCAATTAGTAGAAGCAATTTGATTA
GTAATCTAAAAGCACTCCGATAACGATTAGAGTGCTTTTAGATTGTTTATCATTAATTATCAAAGCAAGT
GCAGTTCATTATGCCAGGATGCGCTCGCACAGACGCCAACCCGTGACACCGTTGATGGTCACGCGGAACA
GCAGGCTGCCGTCCGGGTTAATCAGACGCTCGTCAATAATCTTATTGCCATTCCACAGGGTACCGGTGAC
GGTGATCTTTTTACCGTCAAAAACGGCAATGCCTTCATACGGACGGCCGAAATAGTCAATCATATTCGGG
GTCACACCATCAATCACCAGCGTACCGTAATGCAAGATAACCTTGAAGTGGTGATCGTCAACTGGGTAGA
CGACTTTAAAGATTTTCTCGATTTGACCCATTTGGTCACCGCTCAGGCCTTCGTACGGGATGATCACATG
AATATCAATTTTCAGACCGTTCTCGCCGGACAGAACGATGCGCTGAATCGGCGTCACGCTCACACCCAGG
TTCTGGAACAGAGAGCTTACGCCACCCTGTTCCAGGACTTGATCCAAATTATAACCCGCGGTCTGACGCC
AATCGCCAACAAAATCTTCCAGAGTAAAAACCATTTTATTCTTTTACCTTAATTCCGCAACACTATTATA
AAATATTTTTTTTAAGTACCTGAGCAACAAAAAGTTGCTCAGGATTTTGCCATGTCAGAGGATTCACTTA
ACTTAGTGTTGCAAAAAAATAATCAAACAAAACCTCATCAGGCATGGCAAAAATACAAATAAAATCCGAG
AAGCTCACTCCTTAGCACGTGGCCAGCATCTTAGCGTCGGTGGTTACAAAGAAAATTCGACAAACTGTTA
TTTTTCTATCTATTTATTTGAATTGTGAGCGGATAACAATTACCTTTGTCGGCAATTGTGAGCGGATAAC
AATTAAATAAAGATATTCTCGTCAAACAAATATAAATAATATAAACATGGATAAGAAATACTCAATAGGC
TTAGCTATCGGCACAAATAGCGTCGGATGGGCGGTGATCACTGATGAATATAAGGTTCCGTCTAAAAAGT
TCAAGGTTCTGGGAAATACAGACCGCCACAGTATCAAAAAAAATCTTATAGGGGCTCTTTTATTTGACAG
TGGAGAGACAGCGGAAGCGACTCGTCTCAAACGGACAGCTCGTAGAAGGTATACACGTCGGAAGAATCGT
ATTTGTTATCTACAGGAGATTTTTTCAAATGAGATGGCGAAAGTAGATGATAGTTTCTTTCATCGACTTG
AAGAGTCTTTTTTGGTGGAAGAAGACAAGAAGCATGAACGTCATCCTATTTTTGGAAATATAGTAGATGA
AGTTGCTTATCATGAGAAATATCCAACTATCTATCATCTGCGAAAAAAATTGGTAGATTCTACTGATAAA
GCGGATTTGCGCTTAATCTATTTGGCCTTAGCGCATATGATTAAGTTTCGTGGTCATTTTTTGATTGAGG
GAGATTTAAATCCTGATAATAGTGATGTGGACAAACTATTTATCCAGTTGGTACAAACCTACAATCAATT
ATTTGAAGAAAACCCTATTAACGCAAGTGGAGTAGATGCTAAAGCGATTCTTTCTGCACGATTGAGTAAA
TCAAGACGATTAGAAAATCTCATTGCTCAGCTCCCCGGTGAGAAGAAAAATGGCTTATTTGGGAATCTCA
TTGCTTTGTCATTGGGTTTGACCCCTAATTTTAAATCAAATTTTGATTTGGCAGAAGATGCTAAATTACA
GCTTTCAAAAGATACTTACGATGATGATTTAGATAATTTATTGGCGCAAATTGGAGATCAATATGCTGAT
TTGTTTTTGGCAGCTAAGAATTTATCAGATGCTATTTTACTTTCAGATATCCTAAGAGTAAATACTGAAA
TAACTAAGGCTCCCCTATCAGCTTCAATGATTAAACGCTACGATGAACATCATCAAGACTTGACTCTTTT
AAAAGCTTTAGTTCGACAACAACTTCCAGAAAAGTATAAAGAAATCTTTTTTGATCAATCAAAAAACGGA
TATGCAGGTTATATTGATGGGGGAGCTAGCCAAGAAGAATTTTATAAATTTATCAAACCAATTTTAGAAA
AAATGGATGGTACTGAGGAATTATTGGTGAAACTAAATCGTGAAGATTTGCTGCGCAAGCAACGGACCTT
TGACAACGGCTCTATTCCCCATCAAATTCACTTGGGTGAGCTGCATGCTATTTTGAGAAGACAAGAAGAC
TTTTATCCATTTTTAAAAGACAATCGTGAGAAGATTGAAAAAATCTTGACTTTTCGAATTCCTTATTATG
TTGGTCCATTGGCGCGTGGCAATAGTCGTTTTGCATGGATGACTCGGAAGTCTGAAGAAACAATTACCCC
ATGGAATTTTGAAGAAGTTGTCGATAAAGGTGCTTCAGCTCAATCATTTATTGAACGCATGACAAACTTT
GATAAAAATCTTCCAAATGAAAAAGTACTACCAAAACATAGTTTGCTTTATGAGTATTTTACGGTTTATA
ACGAATTGACAAAGGTCAAATATGTTACTGAAGGAATGCGAAAACCAGCATTTCTTTCAGGTGAACAGAA
GAAAGCCATTGTTGATTTACTCTTCAAAACAAATCGAAAAGTAACCGTTAAGCAATTAAAAGAAGATTAT
TTCAAAAAAATAGAATGTTTTGATAGTGTTGAAATTTCAGGAGTTGAAGATAGATTTAATGCTTCATTAG
GTACCTACCATGATTTGCTAAAAATTATTAAAGATAAAGATTTTTTGGATAATGAAGAAAATGAAGATAT
CTTAGAGGATATTGTTTTAACATTGACCTTATTTGAAGATAGGGAGATGATTGAGGAAAGACTTAAAACA
TATGCTCACCTCTTTGATGATAAGGTGATGAAACAGCTTAAACGTCGCCGTTATACTGGTTGGGGACGTT
TGTCTCGAAAATTGATTAATGGTATTAGGGATAAGCAATCTGGCAAAACAATATTAGATTTTTTGAAATC
AGATGGTTTTGCCAATCGCAATTTTATGCAGCTGATCCATGATGATAGTTTGACATTTAAAGAAGACATT
CAAAAAGCACAAGTGTCTGGACAAGGCGATAGTTTACATGAACATATTGCAAATTTAGCTGGTAGCCCTG
CTATTAAAAAAGGTATTTTACAGACTGTAAAAGTTGTTGATGAATTGGTCAAAGTAATGGGGCGGCATAA
GCCAGAAAATATCGTTATTGAAATGGCACGTGAAAATCAGACAACTCAAAAGGGCCAGAAAAATTCGCGA
GAGCGTATGAAACGAATCGAAGAAGGTATCAAAGAATTAGGAAGTCAGATTCTTAAAGAGCATCCTGTTG
AAAATACTCAATTGCAAAATGAAAAGCTCTATCTCTATTATCTCCAAAATGGAAGAGACATGTATGTGGA
CCAAGAATTAGATATTAATCGTTTAAGTGATTATGATGTCGATGCCATTGTTCCACAAAGTTTCCTTAAA
GACGATTCAATAGACAATAAGGTCTTAACGCGTTCTGATAAAAATCGTGGTAAATCGGATAACGTTCCAA
GTGAAGAAGTAGTCAAAAAGATGAAAAACTATTGGAGACAACTTCTAAACGCCAAGTTAATCACTCAACG
TAAGTTTGATAATTTAACGAAAGCTGAACGTGGAGGTTTGAGTGAACTTGATAAAGCTGGTTTTATCAAA
CGCCAATTGGTTGAAACTCGCCAAATCACTAAGCATGTGGCACAAATTTTGGATAGTCGCATGAATACTA
AATACGATGAAAATGATAAACTTATTCGAGAGGTTAAAGTGATTACCTTAAAATCTAAATTAGTTTCTGA
CTTCCGAAAAGATTTCCAATTCTATAAAGTACGTGAGATTAACAATTACCATCATGCCCATGATGCGTAT
CTAAATGCCGTCGTTGGAACTGCTTTGATTAAGAAATATCCAAAACTTGAATCGGAGTTTGTCTATGGTG
ATTATAAAGTTTATGATGTTCGTAAAATGATTGCTAAGTCTGAGCAAGAAATAGGCAAAGCAACCGCAAA
ATATTTCTTTTACTCTAATATCATGAACTTCTTCAAAACAGAAATTACACTTGCAAATGGAGAGATTCGC
AAACGCCCTCTAATCGAAACTAATGGGGAAACTGGAGAAATTGTCTGGGATAAAGGGCGAGATTTTGCCA
CAGTGCGCAAAGTATTGTCCATGCCCCAAGTCAATATTGTCAAGAAAACAGAAGTACAGACAGGCGGATT
CTCCAAGGAGTCAATTTTACCAAAAAGAAATTCGGACAAGCTTATTGCTCGTAAAAAAGACTGGGATCCA
AAAAAATATGGTGGTTTTGATAGTCCAACGGTAGCTTATTCAGTCCTAGTGGTTGCTAAGGTGGAAAAAG
GGAAATCGAAGAAGTTAAAATCCGTTAAAGAGTTACTAGGGATCACAATTATGGAAAGAAGTTCCTTTGA
AAAAAATCCGATTGACTTTTTAGAAGCTAAAGGATATAAGGAAGTTAAAAAAGACTTAATCATTAAACTA
CCTAAATATAGTCTTTTTGAGTTAGAAAACGGTCGTAAACGGATGCTGGCTAGTGCCGGAGAATTACAAA
AAGGAAATGAGCTGGCTCTGCCAAGCAAATATGTGAATTTTTTATATTTAGCTAGTCATTATGAAAAGTT
GAAGGGTAGTCCAGAAGATAACGAACAAAAACAATTGTTTGTGGAGCAGCATAAGCATTATTTAGATGAG
ATTATTGAGCAAATCAGTGAATTTTCTAAGCGTGTTATTTTAGCAGATGCCAATTTAGATAAAGTTCTTA
GTGCATATAACAAACATAGAGACAAACCAATACGTGAACAAGCAGAAAATATTATTCATTTATTTACGTT
GACGAATCTTGGAGCTCCCGCTGCTTTTAAATATTTTGATACAACAATTGATCGTAAACGATATACGTCT
ACAAAAGAAGTTTTAGATGCCACTCTTATCCATCAATCCATCACTGGTCTTTATGAAACACGCATTGATT
TGAGTCAGCTAGGAGGTGACTGAATTAATGCGGCTGCAATTTTTTTGGGCGGGGCCGCCCAAAAAAATCC
TAGCACCCTGCAGCAGTACTGCTTGACCATAAGAACAAAAAAACTTCCGATAAAGTTTGGAAGATAAAGC
TAAAAGTTCTTATCTTTGCAGTAGCTTACGCCACCCTGTTCCGTTTTAGAGCTAGAAATAGCAAGTTAAA
ATAAGGCTAGTCCGTTATCAACTTGAAAAAGTGGCACCGAGTCGGTGCTTTTTTTCTAGATGATGATTAA
GGATCTTGCGTACAATTTGACGATCGTTTCACAGCATTTGTGCATTGGCTGCAACAA
Features (pLannotate 1.2.2; 11 found; start..end, strand, type, name):
    326..1408    +  CDS            lacI: lac repressor; lacI; The lac repressor binds to the lac operator to inhibit transcription in E. coli. This inhibition can be relieved by adding lactose or isopropyl-β-D-thiogalactopyranoside (IPTG).
   3355..4083    -  CDS            ermC': ERM_BACIU - Experimental evidence at protein level: Swiss-Prot protein existence level 1. This protein produces a dimethylation of the adenine residue at position 2085 in 23S rRNA, resulting in reduced affinity between ribosomes and macrolide-lincosamide-streptogramin B antibiotics. From Bacillus subtilis.
   4571..5431    +  CDS            AmpR: β-lactamase; bla; confers resistance to ampicillin, carbenicillin, and related antibiotics
   5484..5529    -  CDS            traJ (fragment): oriT-recognizing protein; traJ
   5562..5671    -  oriT           oriT: incP origin of transfer
   5842..6230    +  rep_origin     R6K γ ori: γ replication origin from E. coli plasmid R6K; requires the R6K initiator protein pi for replication
   6382..6903    -  CDS            LUCI_OPLGR (fragment): Experimental evidence at protein level: Swiss-Prot protein existence level 1. Catalytic subunit of oplophorus-luciferin 2-monooxygenase. Oxidoreductase that converts coelenterazine (the oplophorus luciferin) to coelenteramide under emission of blue light with a maximum at 454 nm. Is also active with bisdeoxycoelenterazine. From Oplophorus gracilirostris (Luminous shrimp).
   7160..7181    +  protein_bind   lac operator (fragment): The lac repressor binds to the lac operator to inhibit transcription in E. coli. This inhibition can be relieved by adding lactose or isopropyl-β-D-thiogalactopyranoside (IPTG). lac repressor encoded by lacI
   7194..7214    +  protein_bind   lac operator (fragment): The lac repressor binds to the lac operator to inhibit transcription in E. coli. This inhibition can be relieved by adding lactose or isopropyl-β-D-thiogalactopyranoside (IPTG). lac repressor encoded by lacI
   7257..11363   +  CDS            dCas9: catalytically dead mutant of the Cas9 endonuclease from the Streptococcus pyogenes Type II CRISPR/Cas system RNA-guided DNA-binding protein that lacks endonuclease activity due to the D10A mutation in the RuvC catalytic domain and the H840A mutation in the HNH catalytic domain
  11523..11598   +  misc_RNA       gRNA scaffold: guide RNA scaffold for the Streptococcus pyogenes CRISPR/Cas9 system
