[The description below was written by a language model from this plasmid's Addgene catalogue record, the feature table of its GenBank file and pLannotate feature annotations shown in this document.]
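Description:
pMM732 is an IPTG-inducible CRISPR interference vector built on the pNBU2 backbone for use in Bacteroides, in particular the human gut commensal Bacteroides thetaiotaomicron. It is a low-copy plasmid carrying the R6K γ origin, which depends on the pi initiator protein, so it is propagated in pir-expressing E. coli such as Pir1 under ampicillin selection (β-lactamase). An incP oriT, with an adjacent traJ fragment, allows conjugative transfer from E. coli into Bacteroides. There the plasmid cannot replicate, and recipients are selected with erythromycin through an erm-family rRNA methylase gene. pNBU2 vectors generally integrate into the recipient chromosome through a site-specific integrase, although no integrase is annotated in the feature table.

The payload forms a self-contained repression test circuit. A catalytically dead Streptococcus pyogenes Cas9 (D10A, H840A) lies downstream of two lac operator fragments, and a lacI gene on the same plasmid supplies the repressor, so dCas9 is held off until IPTG is added. The promoters themselves are not annotated or named in the record. A single guide RNA with the standard S. pyogenes scaffold follows dCas9 and is designated NL2, targeting NanoLuc. The NanoLuc luciferase, derived from the Oplophorus catalytic subunit, is encoded on the opposite strand and is described as constitutively expressed. Adding IPTG should therefore direct dCas9 to the reporter and reduce luminescence, giving a quantitative readout of inducible knockdown.

The catalogue lists 11,777 bp, whereas the annotated depositor sequence is 11,677 nt. The GenBank record held for this plasmid covers only a 690 bp segment and has no annotated features.
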