Addgene plasmid #68897: pMM732
Purpose: IPTG-inducible CRISPRi vector targeting NanoLuc (NL2), constiutive NanoLuc, pNBU2 backbone, AmpR
Depositing lab: Timothy Lu & Christopher Voigt. Depositing organization: Massachusetts Institute of Technology. Publication: Programming a Human Commensal Bacterium, Bacteroides thetaiotaomicron, to Sense and Respond to Stimuli in the Murine Gut Microbiota. Mimee M, Tucker AC, Voigt CA, Lu TK. Cell Syst. 2015 Jul 29;1(1):62-71. doi: 10.1016/j.cels.2015.06.001. PubMed 26918244.
Backbone
  Vector backbone: pNBU2
  Total vector size (bp): 11777
  Selectable markers: Erythromycin in Bacteroides
Growth in bacteria
  Bacterial resistance: Ampicillin, 100 μg/mL
  Growth temperature: 37°C
  Growth strain: Pir1
  Copy number: Low Copy
Gene/Insert 1
  Gene/Insert name: dCas9
  Insert size (bp): 4107
Gene/Insert 2
  Gene/Insert name: LacI
  Insert size (bp): 1092
Gene/Insert 3
  Gene/Insert name: sgRNA
  Insert size (bp): 102
Gene/Insert 4
  Gene/Insert name: NanoLuc
  Insert size (bp): 516
Terms and licenses: Academic/Nonprofit Terms; Industry Terms: Not Available to Industry
How to cite: pMM732 was a gift from Timothy Lu & Christopher Voigt (Addgene plasmid # 68897 ; http://n2t.net/addgene:68897 ; RRID:Addgene_68897)
