LOCUS       Exported 690 bp ds-DNA linear SYN 07-JUN-2021
DEFINITION  IPTG-inducible CRISPRi vector targeting NanoLuc (NL2), constiutive
            NanoLuc, pNBU2 backbone, AmpR.
ACCESSION   .
VERSION     .
KEYWORDS    pMM732
SOURCE      synthetic DNA construct
  ORGANISM  synthetic DNA construct
REFERENCE   1 (bases 1 to 690)
  AUTHORS   Mimee M, Tucker AC, Voigt CA, Lu TK
  TITLE     Programming a Human Commensal Bacterium, Bacteroides
            thetaiotaomicron, to Sense and Respond to Stimuli in the Murine Gut
            Microbiota.
  JOURNAL   Cell Syst. 2015 Jul 29;1(1):62-71. doi: 10.1016/j.cels.2015.06.001.
  PUBMED    26918244
REFERENCE   2 (bases 1 to 690)
  AUTHORS   .
  TITLE     Direct Submission
  JOURNAL   Exported Jun 7, 2021 from SnapGene Server 1.1.58
            http://www.snapgene.com
FEATURES             Location/Qualifiers
     source          1..690
                     /organism="synthetic DNA construct"
                     /mol_type="other DNA"
ORIGIN
        1 tttgagtgac acaggaacac ttaacggctg acatgggaat tcccctccac cgcggtgggt
       61 tccatcactg gaagataggc aattagtaga agcaatttga ttagtaatct aaaagcactc
      121 cgataacgat tagagtgctt ttagattgtt tatcattaat tatcaaagca agtgcagttc
      181 attatgccag gatgcgctcg cacagacgcc aacccgtgac accgttgatg gtcacgcgga
      241 acagcaggct gccgtccggg ttaatcagac gctcgtcaat aatcttattg ccattccaca
      301 gggtaccggt gacggtgatc tttttaccgt caaaaacggc aatgccttca tacggacggc
      361 cgaaatagtc aatcatattc ggggtcacac catcaatcac cagcgtaccg taatgcaaga
      421 taaccttgaa gtggtgatcg tcaactgggt agacgacttt aaagattttc tcgatttgac
      481 ccatttggtc accgctcagg ccttcgtacg ggatgatcac atgaatatca attttcagac
      541 cgttctcgcc ggacagaacg atgcgctgaa tcggcgtcac gctcacaccc aggttctgga
      601 acagagagct tacgccaccc tgttccagga cttgatccaa attataaccc gcggtctgac
      661 gccaatcgcc aacaaaatct tccagagtaa
//
