>Addgene plasmid #68897 | pMM732 | addgene partial sequence | sequence record 126262 | StrepPyoCas9-5UTR-F 5'-CGGTGCCACTTTTTCAAGTTG-3'
TTCTAGCTCTAAAACGGAACAGGGTGGCGTAAGCTACTGCAAAGATAAGAACTTTTAGCTTTATCTTCCA
AACTTTATCGGAAGTTTTTTTGTTCTTATGGTCAAGCAGTACTGCTGCAGGGTGCTAGGATTTTTTTGGG
CGGCCCCGCCCAAAAAAATTGCAGCCGCATTAATTCAGTCACCTCCTAGCTGACTCAAATCAATGCGTGT
TTCATAAAGACCAGTGATGGATTGATGGATAAGAGTGGCATCTAAAACTTCTTTTGTAGACGTATATCGT
TTACGATCAATTGTTGTATCAAAATATTTAAAAGCAGCGGGAGCTCCAAGATTCGTCAACGTAAATAAAT
GAATAATATTTTCTGCTTGTTCACGTATTGGTTTGTCTCTATGTTTGTTATATGCACTAAGAACTTTATC
TAAATTGGCATCTGCTAAAATAACACGCTTAGAAAATTCACTGATTTGCTCAATAATCTCATCTAAATAA
TGCTTATGCTGCTCCACAAACAATTGTTTTTGTTCGTTATCTTCTGGACTACCCTTCAACTTTTCATAAT
GACTAGCTAAATATAAAAAATTCACATATTTGCTTGGCAGAGCCAGCTCATTTCCTTTTTGTAATTCTCC
GGCACTAGCCAGCATCCGTTTACGACCGTTTTCTAACTCAAAAAGACTATATTTAGGTAGTTTAATGATT
AAGTCTTTTTTAACTTCCTTATATCCTTTAGCTTCTAAAAAGTCAATCGGATTTTTTTCAAAGGAACTTC
TTTCCATAATTGTGATCCCTAGTAACTCTTTAACGGATTTTAACTTCTTCGAT
