>Addgene plasmid #68897 | pMM732 | addgene partial sequence | sequence record 126264 | dCas9-R1 5'-TTTCAACCAATTGGCGTTTG-3'
TTCAGCTTTCGTTAAATTATCAAACTTACGTTGAGTGATTAACTTGGCGTTTAGAAGTTGTCTCCAATAG
TTTTTCATCTTTTTGACTACTTCTTCACTTGGAACGTTATCCGATTTACCACGATTTTTATCAGAACGCG
TTAAGACCTTATTGTCTATTGAATCGTCTTTAAGGAAACTTTGTGGAACAATGGCATCGACATCATAATC
ACTTAAACGATTAATATCTAATTCTTGGTCCACATACATGTCTCTTCCATTTTGGAGATAATAGAGATAG
AGCTTTTCATTTTGCAATTGAGTATTTTCAACAGGATGCTCTTTAAGAATCTGACTTCCTAATTCTTTGA
TACCTTCTTCGATTCGTTTCATACGCTCTCGCGAATTTTTCTGGCCCTTTTGAGTTGTCTGATTTTCACG
TGCCATTTCAATAACGATATTTTCTGGCTTATGCCGCCCCATTACTTTGACCAATTCATCAACAACTTTT
ACAGTCTGTAAAATACCTTTTTTAATAGCAGGGCTACCAGCTAAATTTGCAATATGTTCATGTAAACTAT
CGCCTTGTCCAGACACTTGTGCTTTTTGAATGTCTTCTTTAAATGTCAAACTATCATCATGGATCAGCTG
CATAAAATTGCGATTGGCAAAACCATCTGATTTCAAAAAATCTAATATTGTTTTGCCAGATTGCTTATCC
CTAATACCATTAATCAATTTTCGAGACAAACGTCCCCAACCAGTATAACGGCGACGTTTAAGCTGTTTCA
TCACCTTATCATCAAAGAGGTGAGCATATGTTTTAAGTCTTTCCTCAATCATCTCCCTATCTTCAAATAA
GGTCAATGTTA
